Addgene plasmid #84502: V2-MESA-35F-M-tTA
Purpose: MESA target chain with V2-MESA ectodomain, 35 extracellular linkers, a flag tag, M cleavage sequence, and tTA
Depositing lab: Joshua Leonard. Depositing organization: Northwestern University. Publication: Rewiring human cellular input-output using modular extracellular sensors. Schwarz KA, Daringer NM, Dolberg TB, Leonard JN. Nat Chem Biol. 2016 Dec 12. doi: 10.1038/nchembio.2253. PubMed 27941759.
Backbone
  Vector backbone: pAAV
  Backbone manufacturer: Stratagene
  Backbone size w/o insert (bp): 5520
  Total vector size (bp): 7167
  Vector type: Mammalian Expression, AAV
Growth in bacteria
  Bacterial resistance: Ampicillin, 100 μg/mL
  Growth temperature: 37°C
  Growth strain: NEB Stable
  Copy number: Low Copy
Gene/Insert
  Gene/Insert name: V2-MESA-35F-M-tTA
  Species: H. sapiens (human), Synthetic
  Insert size (bp): 1962
  Promoter: CMV
  Tag / fusion protein: Flag (N terminal on insert)
  Cloning method: Restriction Enzyme; 5′ cloning site NheI (not destroyed); 3′ cloning site NotI (not destroyed)
  Sequencing primers: 5′ CGCAAATGGGCGGTAGGCGTG; 3′ TAGAAGGCACAGTCGAGG
Terms and licenses: Academic/Nonprofit Terms; Industry Terms: Not Available to Industry
How to cite: V2-MESA-35F-M-tTA was a gift from Joshua Leonard (Addgene plasmid # 84502 ; http://n2t.net/addgene:84502 ; RRID:Addgene_84502)
