[The description below was written by a language model from this plasmid's Addgene catalogue record and pLannotate feature annotations shown in this document.]
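Description:
V2-MESA-35F-M-tTA is a mammalian expression plasmid built on the Stratagene pAAV backbone, encoding the "target chain" of a Modular Extracellular Sensor Architecture (MESA) receptor. It is propagated in E. coli under ampicillin selection (AmpR/β-lactamase) from a ColE1/pUC-type origin, and also carries an f1 phage origin. AAV2 inverted terminal repeats flank the expression cassette, so in principle the cassette sits in an AAV transfer-vector context as well as being usable by direct transfection. The catalogue lists the plasmid as low copy.

Expression is driven by the CMV immediate-early enhancer and promoter and terminated by a β-globin polyadenylation signal. The annotated coding region begins with immunoglobulin light- and heavy-chain variable-domain matches, consistent with a single-chain antibody-type ectodomain (the "V2" ligand-binding domain; the record does not state its target). According to the catalogue this is followed by an extracellular linker ("35") and a Flag tag, although neither is annotated in the feature table. Next come a CD28-derived transmembrane segment, a TEV protease recognition site (the "M" cleavage sequence variant), and tTA, made up of TetR fused to the VP16 activation domain. In the MESA design, ligand-induced dimerisation with a partner chain carrying a protease leads to cleavage at this site. That releases tTA from the membrane so it can activate a tetracycline-responsive reporter or output gene, which lets extracellular cues be rewired to custom transcriptional responses.

The depositor's full sequence is 8,229 nt, larger than the catalogued 7,167 bp. It also contains an EBFP2 coding sequence downstream of tTA that the catalogue entry does not mention, and the record does not explain how this sequence is expressed.
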