Features (pLannotate 1.2.2; 26 found; start..end, strand, type, name):
    175..554     +  enhancer       CMV enhancer: human cytomegalovirus immediate early enhancer
    555..758     +  promoter       CMV promoter: human cytomegalovirus (CMV) immediate early promoter
    754..787     +  LTR            5' LTR (truncated) (fragment): truncated 5' long terminal repeat (LTR) from HIV-1
    803..821     +  promoter       T7 promoter: promoter for bacteriophage T7 RNA polymerase
    865..1188    +  CDS            IGKV1-39 (fragment): KV139_HUMAN - Experimental evidence at protein level: Swiss-Prot protein existence level 1. V region of the variable domain of immunoglobulin light chains that participates in the antigen recognition (PubMed:24600447). Immunoglobulins, also known as antibodies, are membrane-bound or secreted glycoproteins produced by B lymphocytes. In the recognition phase of humoral immunity, the membrane-bound immunoglobulins serve as receptors which, upon binding of a specific antigen, trigger the clonal expansion and differentiation of B lymphocytes into immunoglobulins- secreting plasma cells. Secreted im
   1273..1623    +  CDS            HV01_CANLF: Experimental evidence at protein level: Swiss-Prot protein existence level 1. From Canis lupus familiaris (Dog) (Canis familiaris).
   1717..1779    +  CDS            Cd28 (fragment): CD28_MOUSE - Experimental evidence at protein level: Swiss-Prot protein existence level 1. Involved in T-cell activation, the induction of cell proliferation and cytokine production and promotion of T-cell survival. Enhances the production of IL4 and IL10 in T-cells in conjunction with TCR/CD3 ligation and CD40L costimulation. From Mus musculus (Mouse).
   1780..1797    +  CDS            TEV site (fragment): tobacco etch virus (TEV) protease recognition and cleavage site
   1801..2421    +  CDS            tetR: TETR2_ECOLX - Experimental evidence at protein level: Swiss-Prot protein existence level 1. TetR is the repressor of the tetracycline resistance element; its N-terminal region forms a helix-turn-helix structure and binds DNA. Binding of tetracycline to TetR reduces the repressor affinity for the tetracycline resistance gene (tetA) promoter operator sites. From Escherichia coli.
   2572..2805    +  CDS            VP16 AD: transcriptional activation domain of herpes simplex virus protein VP16 (Triezenberg et al., 1988; Cousens et al., 1989); UL48
   2836..3552    +  CDS            EBFP2: EBFP2 is a basic (constitutively fluorescent) blue fluorescent protein published in 2007, derived from Aequorea victoria. It is reported to be a rapidly-maturing monomer with moderate acid sensitivity.
   3557..3580    -  misc_feature   MCS (fragment): pBluescript multiple cloning site
   3595..3672    +  CDS            HBB (fragment): HBB_PONPY - Experimental evidence at transcript level: Swiss-Prot protein existence level 2. Involved in oxygen transport from the lung to the various peripheral tissues. From Pongo pygmaeus (Bornean orangutan).
   3676..4068    +  polyA_signal   β-globin poly(A): human β-globin polyadenylation signal
   4429..4556    +  repeat_region  AAV2 ITR (fragment): inverted terminal repeat of adeno-associated virus serotype 2 inverted
   4554..4626    +  CDS            lacZα (fragment): LacZα fragment of β-galactosidase; lacZ fragment
   4635..4988    +  CDS            M13 gene IV (fragment) (sequence partly withheld): pIV; IV; phage assembly
   4976..5431    +  rep_origin     f1 ori (sequence partly withheld): f1 bacteriophage origin of replication; arrow indicates direction of (+) strand synthesis
   5494..5897    +  CDS            M13 gene II (fragment) (sequence partly withheld): pII; II; replication
   5904..6003    -  misc_feature   bom (fragment): basis of mobility region from pBR322
   6105..6140    -  CDS            rop (fragment): Rop protein, which maintains plasmids at low copy number; rop
   6235..6339    +  promoter       AmpR promoter: bla
   6340..7200    +  CDS            AmpR: β-lactamase; bla; confers resistance to ampicillin, carbenicillin, and related antibiotics
   7371..7959    +  rep_origin     ori: high-copy-number ColE1/pMB1/pBR322/pUC origin of replication
   8142..8196    +  CDS            lacI (fragment): lac repressor; lacI; The lac repressor binds to the lac operator to inhibit transcription in E. coli. This inhibition can be relieved by adding lactose or isopropyl-β-D-thiogalactopyranoside (IPTG).
   8195..99      -  repeat_region  AAV2 ITR (across the origin): inverted terminal repeat of adeno-associated virus serotype 2 inverted
>Addgene plasmid #84502 | V2-MESA-35F-M-tTA | depositor full sequence | sequence record 170000 | V2-MESA-35F-M-tTA sequence 8229 bps
GGGCAAAGCCCGGGCGTCGGGCGACCTTTGGTCGCCCGGCCTCAGTGAGCGAGCGAGCGCGCAGAGAGGG
AGTGGCCAACTCCATCACTAGGGGTTCCTTGTAGTTAATGATTAACCCGCCATGCTACTTATCTACGTAG
CCATGCTCTAGGGATCCGGCCAGATATACGCGTTGACATTGATTATTGACTAGTTATTAATAGTAATCAA
TTACGGGGTCATTAGTTCATAGCCCATATATGGAGTTCCGCGTTACATAACTTACGGTAAATGGCCCGCC
TGGCTGACCGCCCAACGACCCCCGCCCATTGACGTCAATAATGACGTATGTTCCCATAGTAACGCCAATA
GGGACTTTCCATTGACGTCAATGGGTGGAGTATTTACGGTAAACTGCCCACTTGGCAGTACATCAAGTGT
ATCATATGCCAAGTACGCCCCCTATTGACGTCAATGACGGTAAATGGCCCGCCTGGCATTATGCCCAGTA
CATGACCTTATGGGACTTTCCTACTTGGCAGTACATCTACGTATTAGTCATCGCTATTACCATGGTGATG
CGGTTTTGGCAGTACATCAATGGGCGTGGATAGCGGTTTGACTCACGGGGATTTCCAAGTCTCCACCCCA
TTGACGTCAATGGGAGTTTGTTTTGGCACCAAAATCAACGGGACTTTCCAAAATGTCGTAACAACTCCGC
CCCATTGACGCAAATGGGCGGTAGGCGTGTACGGTGGGAGGTCTATATAAGCAGAGCTCTCTGGCTAACT
AGAGAACCCACTGCTTACTGGCTTATCGAAATTAATACGACTCACTATAGGGAGACCCAAGCTGGCTAGC
GCCATCATGGCTTGGACCAGCTTAATTCTTAGCTTGCTTGCCCTGTGCAGCGGTGCATCATCTGACATAC
AGATGACTCAGTCACCTAGCAGTCTGTCTGCTTCAGTCGGTGATAGGGTAACTATCACCTGTCGGGCATC
TCAGGTGATCAGAAGGTCTCTGGCCTGGTATCAGCAGAAGCCCGGCAAGGCTCCTAAGTTGCTTATCTAT
GCAGCTTCAAACTTGGCCAGTGGGGTGCCTAGCCGGTTTAGCGGAAGTGGTTCTGGCACAGACTTCACTT
TGACAATCAGTTCCCTCCAACCGGAGGATTTCGCTACCTACTACTGTCAGCAGTCCAACACCAGCCCTCT
GACGTTTGGACAGGGCACTAAAGTGGAGATTAAGAGGGGAGGCGGAGGCTCCGGTGGGGGAGGCTCTGGT
GGTGGAGGTAGCGAGGTTCAGCTGGTGGAAAGTGGTGGCGGACTAGTACAGCCAGGCGGCTCCCTGCGGC
TGAGTTGCGCCGCGAGTGGCTTTTCTATAAACGGATCCTGGATCTTCTGGGTCAGGCAAGCCCCTGGGAA
AGGATTGGAGTGGGTTGGAGCCATTTGGCCTTTCGGTGGGTATACTCACTATGCAGATAGCGTGAAAGGG
AGGTTCACCATCTCTGCAGACACAAGCAAGAACACGGCCTACCTACAGATGAACTCTCTGAGGGCAGAGG
ACACTGCCGTCTACTATTGCGCCCGATGGGGACACTCCACAAGCCCTTGGGCCATGGACTATTGGGGACA
GGGGACATTGGTAGGCGCCGGATCTGGAGGAGACTACAAGGACGATGACGACAACGGCGGATCGGGGGGG
TCTGGTGGTAGTGGCGGTTCGGGGGGAGGTACCGGTCTGGTCGTGGTTGCTGGAGTCCTGTTTTGTTATG
GCTTGCTAGTGACAGTGGCTCTTTGTGTTGAAAACCTGTATTTTCAGATGATGTCTAGATTAGATAAAAG
TAAAGTGATTAACAGCGCATTAGAGCTGCTTAATGAGGTCGGAATCGAAGGTTTAACAACCCGTAAACTC
GCCCAGAAGCTAGGTGTAGAGCAGCCTACATTGTATTGGCATGTAAAAAATAAGCGGGCTTTGCTCGACG
CCTTAGCCATTGAGATGTTAGATAGGCACCATACTCACTTTTGCCCTTTAGAAGGGGAAAGCTGGCAAGA
TTTTTTACGTAATAACGCTAAAAGTTTTAGATGTGCTTTACTAAGTCATCGCGATGGAGCAAAAGTACAT
TTAGGTACACGGCCTACAGAAAAACAGTATGAAACTCTCGAAAATCAATTAGCCTTTTTATGCCAACAAG
GTTTTTCACTAGAGAATGCATTATATGCACTCAGCGCTGTGGGGCATTTTACTTTAGGTTGCGTATTGGA
AGATCAAGAGCATCAAGTCGCTAAAGAAGAAAGGGAAACACCTACTACTGATAGTATGCCGCCATTATTA
CGACAAGCTATCGAATTATTTGATCACCAAGGTGCAGAGCCAGCCTTCTTATTCGGCCTTGAATTGATCA
TATGCGGATTAGAAAAACAACTTAAATGTGAAAGTGGGTCCGCGTACAGCCGCGCGCGTACGAAAAACAA
TTACGGGTCTACCATCGAGGGCCTGCTCGATCTCCCGGACGACGACGCCCCCGAAGAGGCGGGGCTGGCG
GCTCCGCGCCTGTCCTTTCTCCCCGCGGGACACACGCGCAGACTGTCGACGGCCCCCCCGACCGATGTCA
GCCTGGGGGACGAGCTCCACTTAGACGGCGAGGACGTGGCGATGGCGCATGCCGACGCGCTAGACGATTT
CGATCTGGACATGTTGGGGGACGGGGATTCCCCGGGTCCGGGATTTACCCCCCACGACTCCGCCCCCTAC
GGCGCTCTGGATATGGCCGACTTCGAGTTTGAGCAGATGTTTACCGATGCCCTTGGAATTGACGAGTACG
GTGGGGGTACCGGCGGAGGCTCCGGTGGTGGCTCTATGGTGAGCAAGGGCGAGGAGCTGTTCACCGGGGT
GGTGCCCATCCTGGTCGAGCTGGACGGCGACGTAAACGGCCACAAGTTCAGCGTGAGGGGCGAGGGCGAG
GGCGATGCCACCAACGGCAAGCTGACCCTGAAGTTCATCTGCACCACCGGCAAGCTGCCCGTGCCCTGGC
CCACCCTCGTGACCACCCTGAGCCACGGCGTGCAGTGCTTCGCCCGCTACCCCGACCACATGAAGCAGCA
CGACTTCTTCAAGTCCGCCATGCCCGAAGGCTACGTCCAGGAGCGCACCATCTTCTTCAAGGACGACGGC
ACCTACAAGACCCGCGCCGAGGTGAAGTTCGAGGGCGACACCCTAGTGAACCGCATCGAGCTGAAGGGCG
TCGACTTCAAGGAGGACGGCAACATCCTGGGGCACAAGCTGGAGTACAACTTCAACAGCCACAACATCTA
TATCATGGCCGTCAAGCAGAAGAACGGCATCAAGGTGAACTTCAAGATCCGCCACAACGTGGAGGACGGC
AGCGTGCAGCTCGCCGACCACTACCAGCAGAACACCCCCATCGGCGACGGCCCCGTGCTGCTGCCCGACA
GCCACTACCTGAGCACCCAGTCCGTGCTGAGCAAAGACCCCAACGAGAAGCGCGATCACATGGTCCTGCT
GGAGTTCCGCACCGCCGCCGGGATCACTCTCGGCATGGACGAGCTGTACAAGTAATAGCGGCCGCCACCG
CGGTGGAGCTGTTTAAACCTCGAGCAATTCACCCCACCAGTGCAGGCTGCCTATCAGAAAGTGGTGGCTG
GTGTGGCTAATGCCCTGGCCCACAAGTATCACTAAGCTCGCTTTCTTGCTGTCCAATTTCTATTAAAGGT
TCCTTTGTTCCCTAAGTCCAACTACTAAACTGGGGATATTATGAAGGGCCTTGAGCATCTGGATTCTGCC
TAATAAAAAACATTTATTTTCATTGCAATGATGTATTTAAATTATTTCTGAATATTTTACTAAAAAGGGA
ATGTGGGAGGTCAGTGCATTTAAAACATAAAGAAATGAAGAGCTAGTTCAAACCTTGGGAAAATACACTA
TATCTTAAACTCCATGAAAGAAGGTGAGGCTGCAAACAGTAATGCACATTGGCAACAGCCCCTGATGCCT
ATGCCTTATTCATCCCTCAGAAAAGGATTCAAGTAGAGGCTTGATTTGGAGGTTAAAGTTTTGCTATGCT
GTATTTTACATTACTTATTGTTTTAGCTGTCCTCATGAATGTCTTTTCACTACCCATTTGCTTATCCTGC
ATCTCTCAGCCTTGACTCCACTCAGTTCTCTTGCTTAGAGATACCACCTTTCCCCTGAAGTGTTCCTTCC
ATGTTTTACGGCGAGATGGTTTCTCCTCGCCTGGCCACTCAGCCTTAGTTGTCTCTGTTGTCTTATAGAG
GTCTACTTGAAGAAGGAAAAACAGGGGGCATGGTTTGACTGTCCTGTGAGCCCTTCTTCCCTGCCTCCCC
CACTCACAGTGACCCGGAATCCCTCGACATGGCAGTCTAGAGCATGGCTACGTAGATAAGTAGCATGGCG
GGTTAATCATTAACTACAAGGAACCCCTAGTGATGGAGTTGGCCACTCCCTCTCTGCGCGCTCGCTCGCT
CACTGAGGCCGGGCGACCAAAGGTCGCCCGACGCCCGGGCTTTGCCCGGGCGGCCTCAGTGAGCGAGCGA
GCGCGCCAGCTGGCGTAATAGCGAAGAGGCCCGCACCGATCGCCCTTCCCAACAGTTGCGCAGCCTGAAT
GGCGAATGGAATTCCAGACGATTGAGCGTCAAAATGTAGGTATTTCCATGAGCGTTTTTCCT
[38 nt withheld, positions 4683-4720]
C
[378 nt withheld, positions 4722-5099]
C
[91 nt withheld, positions 5101-5191]
A
[49 nt withheld, positions 5193-5241]
CCTTTGACGTTGGAGTCCACGTTCTTT
[37 nt withheld, positions 5269-5305]
ACCCTATCTCGGTCTATTCTTTTGATTTATAAGGGATTTTGCCGATTTCGGCCTATTGGTTAAAAAATGA
GCTGATTTAACAAAAATTTAACGCGAATTTTAACAAAAT
[37 nt withheld, positions 5415-5451]
T
[100 nt withheld, positions 5453-5552]
CTCAGGCAATGACCTGATAGCCTTTGTAG
[69 nt withheld, positions 5582-5650]
T
[44 nt withheld, positions 5652-5695]
ACCTACACATTACTCA
[44 nt withheld, positions 5712-5755]
TTGCGTTGAAATAAAGGCTTCTCCC
[83 nt withheld, positions 5781-5863]
TTCTTTGCCTTGCCTGTATGATTTATTGGATGTTGGAATTCCTGATGCGGTATTTTCTCCTTACGCATCT
GTGCGGTATTTCACACCGCATATGGTGCACTCTCAGTACAATCTGCTCTGATGCCGCATAGTTAAGCCAG
CCCCGACACCCGCCAACACCCGCTGACGCGCCCTGACGGGCTTGTCTGCTCCCGGCATCCGCTTACAGAC
AAGCTGTGACCGTCTCCGGGAGCTGCATGTGTCAGAGGTTTTCACCGTCATCACCGAAACGCGCGAGACG
AAAGGGCCTCGTGATACGCCTATTTTTATAGGTTAATGTCATGATAATAATGGTTTCTTAGACGTCAGGT
GGCACTTTTCGGGGAAATGTGCGCGGAACCCCTATTTGTTTATTTTTCTAAATACATTCAAATATGTATC
CGCTCATGAGACAATAACCCTGATAAATGCTTCAATAATATTGAAAAAGGAAGAGTATGAGTATTCAACA
TTTCCGTGTCGCCCTTATTCCCTTTTTTGCGGCATTTTGCCTTCCTGTTTTTGCTCACCCAGAAACGCTG
GTGAAAGTAAAAGATGCTGAAGATCAGTTGGGTGCACGAGTGGGTTACATCGAACTGGATCTCAACAGCG
GTAAGATCCTTGAGAGTTTTCGCCCCGAAGAACGTTTTCCAATGATGAGCACTTTTAAAGTTCTGCTATG
TGGCGCGGTATTATCCCGTATTGACGCCGGGCAAGAGCAACTCGGTCGCCGCATACACTATTCTCAGAAT
GACTTGGTTGAGTACTCACCAGTCACAGAAAAGCATCTTACGGATGGCATGACAGTAAGAGAATTATGCA
GTGCTGCCATAACCATGAGTGATAACACTGCGGCCAACTTACTTCTGACAACGATCGGAGGACCGAAGGA
GCTAACCGCTTTTTTGCACAACATGGGGGATCATGTAACTCGCCTTGATCGTTGGGAACCGGAGCTGAAT
GAAGCCATACCAAACGACGAGCGTGACACCACGATGCCTGTAGCAATGGCAACAACGTTGCGCAAACTAT
TAACTGGCGAACTACTTACTCTAGCTTCCCGGCAACAATTAATAGACTGGATGGAGGCGGATAAAGTTGC
AGGACCACTTCTGCGCTCGGCCCTTCCGGCTGGCTGGTTTATTGCTGATAAATCTGGAGCCGGTGAGCGT
GGGTCTCGCGGTATCATTGCAGCACTGGGGCCAGATGGTAAGCCCTCCCGTATCGTAGTTATCTACACGA
CGGGGAGTCAGGCAACTATGGATGAACGAAATAGACAGATCGCTGAGATAGGTGCCTCACTGATTAAGCA
TTGGTAACTGTCAGACCAAGTTTACTCATATATACTTTAGATTGATTTAAAACTTCATTTTTAATTTAAA
AGGATCTAGGTGAAGATCCTTTTTGATAATCTCATGACCAAAATCCCTTAACGTGAGTTTTCGTTCCACT
GAGCGTCAGACCCCGTAGAAAAGATCAAAGGATCTTCTTGAGATCCTTTTTTTCTGCGCGTAATCTGCTG
CTTGCAAACAAAAAAACCACCGCTACCAGCGGTGGTTTGTTTGCCGGATCAAGAGCTACCAACTCTTTTT
CCGAAGGTAACTGGCTTCAGCAGAGCGCAGATACCAAATACTGTCCTTCTAGTGTAGCCGTAGTTAGGCC
ACCACTTCAAGAACTCTGTAGCACCGCCTACATACCTCGCTCTGCTAATCCTGTTACCAGTGGCTGCTGC
CAGTGGCGATAAGTCGTGTCTTACCGGGTTGGACTCAAGACGATAGTTACCGGATAAGGCGCAGCGGTCG
GGCTGAACGGGGGGTTCGTGCACACAGCCCAGCTTGGAGCGAACGACCTACACCGAACTGAGATACCTAC
AGCGTGAGCTATGAGAAAGCGCCACGCTTCCCGAAGGGAGAAAGGCGGACAGGTATCCGGTAAGCGGCAG
GGTCGGAACAGGAGAGCGCACGAGGGAGCTTCCAGGGGGAAACGCCTGGTATCTTTATAGTCCTGTCGGG
TTTCGCCACCTCTGACTTGAGCGTCGATTTTTGTGATGCTCGTCAGGGGGGCGGAGCCTATGGAAAAACG
CCAGCAACGCGGCCTTTTTACGGTTCCTGGCCTTTTGCTGGCCTTTTGCTCACATGTTCTTTCCTGCGTT
ATCCCCTGATTCTGTGGATAACCGTATTACCGCCTTTGAGTGAGCTGATACCGCTCGCCGCAGCCGAACG
ACCGAGCGCAGCGAGTCAGTGAGCGAGGAAGCGGAAGAGCGCCCAATACGCAAACCGCCTCTCCCCGCGC
GTTGGCCGATTCATTAATGCAGCAGCTGCGCGCTCGCTCGCTCACTGAGGCCGCCC
