>Addgene plasmid #84502 | V2-MESA-35F-M-tTA | addgene partial sequence | sequence record 167089 | hbeta-globpA-R2 5'-GATGCTCAAGGCCCTTCATA-3'
ACCTTTAATAGAAATTGGACAGCAAGAAAGCGAGCTTAGTGATACTTGTGGGCCAGGGCATTAGCCACAC
CAGCCACCACTTTCTGATAGGCAGCCTGCACTGGTGGGGTGAATTGCTCGAGGTTTAAACAGCTCCACCG
CGGTGGCGGCCGCTATTACTTGTACAGCTCGTCCATGCCGAGAGTGATCCCGGCGGCGGTGCGGAACTCC
AGCAGGACCATGTGATCGCGCTTCTCGTTGGGGTCTTTGCTCAGCACGGACTGGGTGCTCAGGTAGTGGC
TGTCGGGCAGCAGCACGGGGCCGTCGCCGATGGGGGTGTTCTGCTGGTAGTGGTCGGCGAGCTGCACGCT
GCCGTCCTCCACGTTGTGGCGGATCTTGAAGTTCACCTTGATGCCGTTCTTCTGCTTGACGGCCATGATA
TAGATGTTGTGGCTGTTGAAGTTGTACTCCAGCTTGTGCCCCAGGATGTTGCCGTCCTCCTTGAAGTCGA
CGCCCTTCAGCTCGATGCGGTTCACTAGGGTGTCGCCCTCGAACTTCACCTCGGCGCGGGTCTTGTAGGT
GCCGTCGTCCTTGAAGAAGATGGTGCGCTCCTGGACGTAGCCTTCGGGCATGGCGGACTTGAAGAAGTCG
TGCTGCTTCATGTGGTCGGGGTAGCGGGCGAAGCACTGCACGCCGTGGCTCAGGGTGGTCACGAGGGTGG
GCCAGGGCACGGGCAGCTTGCCGGTGGTGCAGATGAACTTCAGGGTCAGCTTGCCGTTGGTGGCATCGCC
CTCGCCCTCGCCCCTCACGCTGAACTTGTGGCCGTTTACGTCGCCGTCCAGCTCGACCAGGATGGGCACC
ACCCCGGTGAACAGCTCCTCGCCC
